>Addgene plasmid #167399 | pMSR:MSMEG_5226:Dendra | depositor partial sequence | sequence record 325227 | partial
ATGCGCGCCGTCGCGACGCGCGTGGCCAAATGGATCGACCGGCTCGGCGTGGTGTGGGTCGAAGGGCAGC
TGACCGAACTGAAGATCCGCCCGGACTCCAAGACCGTGTTCATGGTGTTGCGCGATCCGGCGGCCGACAT
GTCGCTGACGCTGACGTGCCCGCGAGATCTGGTGCGCAATGCCCCGGTCAGGCTGACCGAGGGCACCCAG
GTGATCATCTGCGGCAAGCCCAACTTCTACACCGGACGCGGCACATTCTCGTTGCGGGTCAGCGAGATCC
GCGCGGTCGGCATCGGTGAGCTGCTGGCCCGCATCGAACGCCTGCGCCGCCTGCTGGACGCCGAAGGCCT
GTTCGATCCGCGCCTGAAACGTTCGATCCCGTTCCTGCCCAACACCATCGGGCTCATCACCGGGCGGGCG
TCGGCCGCCGAACGCGATGTCACCACGGTCGCATCCAGCCGCTGGCCCGCGGTGCGGTTCGCGATCCGCA
ACACGATCGTGCAGGGGCCCAACGCGGTTCCGCAGATCGTGGACGCGCTGGCGGCCCTCGACGCCGACCC
CGAGGTCGACGTGATCGTGCTCGCGCGCGGCGGCGGCAGCGTCGAGGACCTGCTGCCGTTCTCCGACGAG
ACGCTGTGCCGCGCCATCTCGGCGTGCCGCACGCCGGTCGTCAGCGCGATCGGGCACGAACCCGACAACC
CGGTGTGCGATCTGGTGGCCGACCTGCGGGCGGCCACCCCCACCGACGCGGCCAAGCGGATCGTGCCCGA
CGCCGCGGCCGAGCAGGCCCTGATCAGCGACCTGCACCGGCGCAGCGCCCGCGCGCTGCGCAACTGGGTG
CACCGCGAGCAGCACCATCTCGACCAGTTGCGCAGCAGGCCCGTGCTGGCCCAACCGCTGGCCGCGATCA
CCGCGCGCGGCGACGAGATCCACCGCGCCCGCGCGACGGCGCAGCGCGACATCACCCGTCTGATCGCGGG
CGAGACCGACACCATCGGCCACCTCTCGGCGCGGTTGACGGCGCTGGGGCCTGCCGCGACGCTCGCGCGC
GGGTACGCCGTGGTGCAGGCGGTGCCCGACACCGGCCCGCCGACAGTGCTGCGTTCGACGGATGACGCCC
CGGCGGGCACCCGACTGCGGGTGCGGGTCTCCGACGGCGTGGTCACCGCGCGCAGCGAAGGCACTGAGGA
CGACGAGACAGGGAGCTCGACA
