[The description below was written by a language model from this plasmid's Addgene catalogue record.]
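Description:
pMSR:MSMEG_5226:Dendra is a bacterial expression plasmid built on the pMSR:Dendra backbone, an integrating mycobacterial vector that inserts into the host chromosome at the L5 phage attachment site rather than replicating episomally in mycobacteria. It is propagated as a high-copy plasmid in E. coli and selected with apramycin. The catalogue entry also notes that the vector supports T7-driven expression in E. coli, so the same construct can serve for protein production in that host as well as for single-copy expression in mycobacteria. No feature table accompanies the record, so the specific origin of replication, integrase cassette and resistance gene are not itemised.

The insert is the Mycobacterium smegmatis open reading frame MSMEG_5226, derived from the reference M. smegmatis genome sequence and introduced by ligation-independent cloning; the 5′ AseI site was destroyed in the process while the 3′ HindIII site remains. The record does not state the function of the encoded protein. Expression is driven by pmycTetO, a mycobacterial promoter carrying tet operator sequences, which generally allows tetracycline-responsive control in strains supplying a Tet repressor. The gene is fused at its C terminus, through a glycine-alanine linker, to Dendra2, a green-to-red photoconvertible fluorescent protein, followed by a single FLAG epitope.

The stated purpose is a C-terminal fluorescent fusion. The Dendra2 tag allows the protein to be localised in live mycobacterial cells, with photoconversion available for tracking, and the FLAG tag permits immunodetection or affinity capture. The plasmid belongs to a systematic mycobacterial resource collection of tagged genes.
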