Addgene plasmid #167399: pMSR:MSMEG_5226:Dendra
Purpose: C-term fluorescent fusion
Depositing lab: Keith Derbyshire & Joseph Wade. Depositing organization: Wadsworth Center, New York State Department of Health. Publication: A Mycobacterial Systems Resource for the Research Community. Judd JA, Canestrari J, Clark R, Joseph A, Lapierre P, Lasek-Nesselquist E, Mir M, Palumbo M, Smith C, Stone M, Upadhyay A, Wirth SE, Dedrick RM, Meier CG, Russell DA, Dills A, Dove E, Kester J, Wolf ID, Zhu J, Rubin ER, Fortune S, Hatfull GF, Gray TA, Wade JT, Derbyshire KM. mBio. 2021 Mar 2;12(2). pii: mBio.02401-20. doi: 10.1128/mBio.02401-20. PubMed 33653882.
Backbone
  Vector backbone: pMSR:Dendra
  Vector type: Bacterial Expression ; Integrating Mycobacterial Expression Vector attL5. T7 expression in E. coli
Growth in bacteria
  Bacterial resistance: Apramycin, 25 μg/mL
  Growth temperature: 37°C
  Growth strain: DH5alpha
  Copy number: High Copy
Gene/Insert
  Gene/Insert name: MSMEG_5226
  Species: M. smegmatis
  Promoter: pmycTetO
  Tag / fusion protein: Gly-Ala Linker/Dendra2/1x Flag Tag (C terminal on insert)
  Cloning method: Ligation Independent Cloning
  Sequencing primers: 5′ TGATAGAGTTTGTCCTCCCTATCAG; 3′ TCCATATGCACCTTGACACG
Resource information
  A portion of this plasmid was derived from a plasmid made by: CP000480.1
Terms and licenses: Academic/Nonprofit Terms; Industry Terms: Not Available to Industry
Depositor comments: 5' cloning site: AseI (destroyed), 3' cloning site: HindIII (not destroyed)
How to cite: pMSR:MSMEG_5226:Dendra was a gift from Keith Derbyshire & Joseph Wade (Addgene plasmid # 167399 ; http://n2t.net/addgene:167399 ; RRID:Addgene_167399)
